Addgene plasmid #45381: pUSE-Src-YF-UniRapR-mCerulean-myc
Purpose: Mammalian expression of constitutively active Src kinase (YF mutant) fused to uniRapR, which switches on activity in the presence of rapamycin. mCerulean for fluorescence visualization.
Depositing lab: Klaus Hahn. Depositing organization: University of North Carolina at Chapel Hill. Publication: Rational design of a ligand-controlled protein conformational switch. Dagliyan O, Shirvanyants D, Karginov AV, Ding F, Fee L, Chandrasekaran SN, Freisinger CM, Smolen GA, Huttenlocher A, Hahn KM, Dokholyan NV. Proc Natl Acad Sci U S A. 2013 Apr 23;110(17):6800-4. doi: 10.1073/pnas.1218319110. Epub 2013 Apr 8. PubMed 23569285.
Backbone
  Vector backbone: pUSE
  Total vector size (bp): 8612
  Vector type: Mammalian Expression
Growth in bacteria
  Bacterial resistance: Ampicillin, 100 μg/mL
  Growth temperature: 37°C
  Growth strain: DH5alpha
  Copy number: High Copy
Gene/Insert
  Gene/Insert name: Src-YF-UniRapR-mCerulean-myc
  Species: M. musculus (mouse)
  Insert size (bp): 2984
  Mutation: changed mSrc Tyrosine 529 to Phenylalanine
  Promoter: CMV
  Tag / fusion protein: mCerulean (C terminal on insert); Myc (C terminal on insert); Myr (N terminal on insert)
  Cloning method: Restriction Enzyme; 5′ cloning site NheI (not destroyed); 3′ cloning site EcoRI (not destroyed)
  Sequencing primers: 5′ CGCAAATGGGCGGTAGGCGTG
Terms and licenses: Academic/Nonprofit Terms; Industry Terms: Not Available to Industry
How to cite: pUSE-Src-YF-UniRapR-mCerulean-myc was a gift from Klaus Hahn (Addgene plasmid # 45381 ; http://n2t.net/addgene:45381 ; RRID:Addgene_45381)
