[The description below was written by a language model from this plasmid's Addgene catalogue record and pLannotate feature annotations shown in this document.]
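Description:
pUSE-Src-YF-UniRapR-mCerulean-myc is an 8.6 kb mammalian expression plasmid built on the pUSE backbone. It is propagated in E. coli through a high-copy ColE1/pUC-type origin and selected with ampicillin via the β-lactamase gene. An f1 origin is also present. For mammalian cells, the backbone carries an SV40 early promoter driving a neomycin phosphotransferase gene with an SV40 polyadenylation signal, which would normally allow G418 selection of stable transfectants, although the record does not state this use. Small annotated fragments (a short HIV-1 LTR match, bleomycin-resistance and lacI pieces, lac promoter/operator elements) appear to be backbone remnants rather than functional parts.

The payload, roughly 3 kb and cloned between NheI and EcoRI sites, is expressed from the human CMV immediate-early enhancer/promoter and terminated by the bovine growth hormone polyadenylation signal. A T7 promoter lies just upstream of the coding region. The insert encodes mouse Src with tyrosine 529 changed to phenylalanine, a substitution that removes the inhibitory C-terminal phosphorylation site and makes the kinase constitutively active. The uniRapR domain is fused to the kinase. It is not annotated separately, and the unusually long stretch annotated as Src presumably contains it. UniRapR is an engineered single-chain, rapamycin-responsive switch, so kinase activity is off until rapamycin is added. The N-terminal myristoylation signal is listed as a tag, and the C terminus carries the cyan fluorescent protein mCerulean followed by a Myc epitope, which is catalogued but not annotated in the feature table. The construct is intended for ligand-controlled activation of Src in living mammalian cells, with fluorescence used to visualize the protein.
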