Features (pLannotate 1.2.2; 21 found; start..end, strand, type, name):
     36..80      -  misc_feature   bom (fragment): basis of mobility region from pBR322
    235..614     +  enhancer       CMV enhancer: human cytomegalovirus immediate early enhancer
    615..818     +  promoter       CMV promoter: human cytomegalovirus (CMV) immediate early promoter
    814..847     +  LTR            5' LTR (truncated) (fragment): truncated 5' long terminal repeat (LTR) from HIV-1
    863..881     +  promoter       T7 promoter: promoter for bacteriophage T7 RNA polymerase
    948..3161    +  CDS            Src: SRC_MOUSE - Experimental evidence at protein level: Swiss-Prot protein existence level 1. Non-receptor protein tyrosine kinase which is activated following engagement of many different classes of cellular receptors including immune response receptors, integrins and other adhesion receptors, receptor protein tyrosine kinases, G protein-coupled receptors as well as cytokine receptors. Participates in signaling pathways that control a diverse spectrum of biological activities including gene transcription, immune response, cell adhesion, cell cycle progression, apoptosis, migration, and transforma
   3174..3890    +  CDS            mCerulean: mCerulean is a basic (constitutively fluorescent) cyan fluorescent protein published in 2005, derived from Aequorea victoria. It is reported to be a very rapidly-maturing monomer.
   4208..4432    +  polyA_signal   bGH poly(A) signal: bovine growth hormone polyadenylation signal
   4436..4457    +  promoter       SV40 promoter (fragment): SV40 enhancer and early promoter
   4478..4906    +  rep_origin     f1 ori (sequence partly withheld): f1 bacteriophage origin of replication; arrow indicates direction of (+) strand synthesis
   4920..5250    +  promoter       SV40 promoter: SV40 enhancer and early promoter
   5317..6108    +  CDS            neo: KKA2_KLEPN - Also known as kan, nptII. Experimental evidence at protein level: Swiss-Prot protein existence level 1. Resistance to kanamycin, neomycin, paromomycin, ribostamycin, butirosin and gentamicin B. From Klebsiella pneumoniae.
   6132..6290    +  CDS            ble (fragment): BLE_KLEPN - Experimental evidence at protein level: Swiss-Prot protein existence level 1. Binding protein with a strong affinity to the bleomycin family of antibiotics. Binds to CL990; an antimitotic-antibiotic compound. From Klebsiella pneumoniae.
   6285..6406    +  polyA_signal   SV40 poly(A) signal: SV40 polyadenylation signal
   6479..6495    -  protein_bind   lac operator: The lac repressor binds to the lac operator to inhibit transcription in E. coli. This inhibition can be relieved by adding lactose or isopropyl-β-D-thiogalactopyranoside (IPTG). lac repressor encoded by lacI
   6503..6533    -  promoter       lac promoter: promoter for the E. coli lac operon
   6548..6569    -  protein_bind   CAP binding site: CAP binding activates transcription in the presence of cAMP. E. coli catabolite activator protein
   6582..6674    -  CDS            lacI (fragment): lac repressor; lacI; The lac repressor binds to the lac operator to inhibit transcription in E. coli. This inhibition can be relieved by adding lactose or isopropyl-β-D-thiogalactopyranoside (IPTG).
   6857..7445    -  rep_origin     ori: high-copy-number ColE1/pMB1/pBR322/pUC origin of replication
   7616..8476    -  CDS            AmpR: β-lactamase; bla; confers resistance to ampicillin, carbenicillin, and related antibiotics
   8477..8581    -  promoter       AmpR promoter: bla
>Addgene plasmid #45381 | pUSE-Src-YF-UniRapR-mCerulean-myc | depositor full sequence | sequence record 67600 | Assembled Sequence from depositor
GACGGATCGGGAGATCTCCCGATCCCCTATGGTCGACTCTCAGTACAATCTGCTCTGATGCCGCATAGTT
AAGCCAGTATCTGCTCCCTGCTTGTGTGTTGGAGGTCGCTGAGTAGTGCGCGAGCAAAATTTAAGCTACA
ACAAGGCAAGGCTTGACCGACAATTGCATGAAGAATCTGCTTAGGGTTAGGCGTTTTGCGCTGCTTCGCG
ATGTACGGGCCAGATATACGCGTTGACATTGATTATTGACTAGTTATTAATAGTAATCAATTACGGGGTC
ATTAGTTCATAGCCCATATATGGAGTTCCGCGTTACATAACTTACGGTAAATGGCCCGCCTGGCTGACCG
CCCAACGACCCCCGCCCATTGACGTCAATAATGACGTATGTTCCCATAGTAACGCCAATAGGGACTTTCC
ATTGACGTCAATGGGTGGACTATTTACGGTAAACTGCCCACTTGGCAGTACATCAAGTGTATCATATGCC
AAGTACGCCCCCTATTGACGTCAATGACGGTAAATGGCCCGCCTGGCATTATGCCCAGTACATGACCTTA
TGGGACTTTCCTACTTGGCAGTACATCTACGTATTAGTCATCGCTATTACCATGGTGATGCGGTTTTGGC
AGTACATCAATGGGCGTGGATAGCGGTTTGACTCACGGGGATTTCCAAGTCTCCACCCCATTGACGTCAA
TGGGAGTTTGTTTTGGCACCAAAATCAACGGGACTTTCCAAAATGTCGTAACAACTCCGCCCCATTGACG
CAAATGGGCGGTAGGCGTGTACGGTGGGAGGTCTATATAAGCAGAGCTCTCTGGCTAACTAGAGAACCCA
CTGCTTACTGGCTTATCGAAATTAATACGACTCACTATAGGGAGACCCAAGCTGGCTAGCGTTTAAACGG
GCCCTCTAGACTCGAGCGGCCGCCACTGTGCTGGATCATGGGCAGCAACAAGAGCAAGCCCAAGGACGCC
AGCCAGCGGCGCCGCAGCCTGGAGCCCTCGGAAAACGTGCACGGGGCAGGGGGCGCCTTCCCGGCCTCAC
AGACACCGAGCAAGCCCGCCTCCGCCGACGGCCACCGCGGGCCCAGCGCCGCCTTCGTGCCGCCCGCGGC
CGAGCCCAAGCTCTTCGGAGGCTTCAACTCCTCGGACACCGTCACCTCCCCGCAGAGGGCGGGGCCTCTG
GCAGGTGGGGTGACCACCTTTGTGGCCCTCTATGACTATGAGTCACGGACAGAGACTGACCTGTCCTTCA
AGAAAGGGGAGCGGCTGCAGATTGTTAACAACACGGAGGGAGACTGGTGGCTGGCACACTCGCTGAGCAC
GGGACAGACCGGTTACATCCCCAGCAACTATGTGGCGCCCTCCGACTCCATCCAGGCTGAGGAGTGGTAC
TTTGGCAAGATCACTAGACGGGAATCAGAGCGGCTGCTGCTCAACGCCGAGAACCCGAGAGGGACCTTCC
TCGTGAGGGAGAGTGAGACCACAAAAGGTGCCTACTGCCTCTCTGTATCCGACTTCGACAATGCCAAGGG
CCTAAATGTGAAACACTACAAGATCCGCAAGCTGGACAGCGGCGGTTTCTACATCACCTCCCGCACCCAG
TTCAACAGCCTGCAGCAGCTCGTGGCTTACTACTCCAAACATGCTGATGGCCTGTGTCACCGCCTCACTA
CCGTATGTCCCACATCCAAGCCTCAGACCCAGGGATTGGCCAAGGATGCGTGGGAGATCCCCCGGGAGTC
CCTGCGGCTGGAGGTCAAGCTGGGCCAGGGTTGCTTCGGAGAGGTGTGGATGGGGACCTGGAACGGACCA
GGTACCTGCGTGGTGCACTACACCGGGATGCTTGAAGATGGAAAGAAATTTGATTCCTCCCGGGACAGAA
ACAAGCCCTTTAAGTTTATGCTAGGCAAGCAGGAGGTGATCCGAGGCTGGGAAGAAGGGGTTGCCCAGAT
GAGTGTGGGTCAGAGAGCCAAACTGACTATATCTCCAGATTATGCCTATGGTGCCACTGGGCACGGTTCG
GGCTCCGGATCAGGCGTCAAGGACCTCCTCCAAGCCTGGGACCTCTATTATCATGTGTTCCGACGAATCT
CAGGTCCTCCAGGACCTGGATCAGGTCTCTGGCATGAGATGTGGCATGAAGGCCTGGAAGAGGCATCTCG
TTTGTACTTTGGGGAAAGGAACGTGAAAGGCATGTTTGAGGTGCTGGAGCCCTTGCATGCTATGATGGAA
CGGGGCCCCCAGACTCTGAAGGAAACATCCTTTAATCAGGCCTATGGTCGAGATTTAATGGAGGCCCAAG
AGTGGTGCAGGAAGTACATGAAATCAGGGTCATCAGGGGGCTCCGGATCAGGCATCATCCCACCACATGC
CACTCTCGTCTTCGATGTGGAGCTTCTAAAACTGGAAGGTCCCGGAACCACGAGGGTTGCCATCAAAACT
CTGAAGCCAGGCACCATGTCCCCAGAGGCCTTCCTGCAGGAGGCCCAAGTCATGAAGAAACTGAGGCACG
AGAAACTGGTGCAGCTGTATGCTGTGGTGTCGGAAGAACCCATTTACATTGTGACAGAGTACATGAACAA
GGGGAGTCTGCTGGACTTTCTCAAGGGGGAAACGGGCAAATATTTGCGGCTACCCCAGCTGGTGGACATG
TCTGCTCAGATCGCTTCAGGCATGGCCTATGTGGAGCGGATGAACTATGTGCACCGGGACCTTCGAGCCG
CCAATATCCTAGTAGGGGAGAACCTGGTGTGCAAAGTGGCCGACTTTGGGTTGGCCCGGCTCATAGAAGA
CAACGAATACACAGCCCGGCAAGGTGCCAAATTCCCCATCAAGTGGACCGCCCCTGAAGCTGCTCTGTAC
GGCAGGTTCACCATCAAGTCGGATGTGTGGTCCTTTGGGATTCTGCTGACCGAGCTCACCACTAAGGGAA
GAGTGCCCTATCCTGGGATGGTGAACCGTGAGGTTCTGGACCAGGTGGAGCGGGGCTACCGGATGCCTTG
TCCCCCCGAGTGCCCCGAGTCCCTGCATGACCTTATGTGCCAGTGCTGGCGGAAGGAGCCCGAGGAGCGG
CCCACCTTCGAGTACCTGCAGGCCTTCCTGGAAGACTACTTTACGTCCACTGAGCCACAGTACCAGCCCG
GGGAGAACCTAGGCGGACCAGGAATGGTGAGCAAGGGCGAGGAGCTGTTCACCGGGGTGGTGCCCATCCT
GGTCGAGCTGGACGGCGACGTAAACGGCCACAAGTTCAGCGTGTCCGGCGAGGGCGAGGGCGATGCCACC
TACGGCAAGCTGACCCTGAAGTTCATCTGCACCACCGGCAAGCTGCCCGTGCCCTGGCCCACCCTCGTGA
CCACCCTGACCTGGGGCGTGCAGTGCTTCGCCCGCTACCCCGACCACATGAAGCAGCACGACTTCTTCAA
GTCCGCCATGCCCGAAGGCTACGTCCAGGAGCGCACCATCTTCTTCAAGGACGACGGCAACTACAAGACC
CGCGCCGAGGTGAAGTTCGAGGGCGACACCCTGGTGAACCGCATCGAGCTGAAGGGCATCGACTTCAAGG
AGGACGGCAACATCCTGGGGCACAAGCTGGAGTACAACGCCATCAGCGACAACGTCTATATCACCGCCGA
CAAGCAGAAGAACGGCATCAAGGCCAACTTCAAGATCCGCCACAACATCGAGGACGGCAGCGTGCAGCTC
GCCGACCACTACCAGCAGAACACCCCCATCGGCGACGGCCCCGTGCTGCTGCCCGACAACCACTACCTGA
GCACCCAGTCCAAGCTGAGCAAAGACCCCAACGAGAAGCGCGATCACATGGTCCTGCTGGAGTTCGTGAC
CGCCGCCGGGATCACTCTCGGCATGGACGAGCTGTACAAGTCCGGAAGCGGGGAGCAGAAGCTGATCTCC
GAGGAGGACCTGTGAGGACTGTGTGCGCAGAACTGTCACCTCTAGGCTTCCGGGTGTTGCCTCCGATGCA
CCTGCCTCCCTTCATCCTCTCTCTGGGGCTGCGTTGCCTCGGCAATGCCCCTTTTGGAGCATGGAAGGGC
TTCAGGGATGGGGCAGCCTGGAAGGACAGGTGGAGGCTGGTACAGTGACTGTCCCATGCCTGCCATGATC
TGCAGAATTCCACCACACTGGACTAGTGGATCCGAGCTCGGTACCAAGCTTAAGTTTAAACCGCTGATCA
GCCTCGACTGTGCCTTCTAGTTGCCAGCCATCTGTTGTTTGCCCCTCCCCCGTGCCTTCCTTGACCCTGG
AAGGTGCCACTCCCACTGTCCTTTCCTAATAAAATGAGGAAATTGCATCGCATTGTCTGAGTAGGTGTCA
TTCTATTCTGGGGGGTGGGGTGGGGCAGGACAGCAAGGGGGAGGATTGGGAAGACAATAGCAGGCATGCT
GGGGATGCGGTGGGCTCTATGGCTTCTGAGGCGGAAAGAACCAGCTGGGGCTCTAGGGGGTATCCCC
[124 nt withheld, positions 4478-4601]
C
[32 nt withheld, positions 4603-4634]
CA
[57 nt withheld, positions 4637-4693]
A
[49 nt withheld, positions 4695-4743]
CCTTTGACGTTGGAGTCCACGTTCTTT
[37 nt withheld, positions 4771-4807]
ACCCTATCTCGGTCTATTCTTTTGATTTATAAGGGATTTTGGGGATTTCGGCCTATTGGTTAAAAAATGA
GCTGATTTAACAAAAATTTAACGCGAATTAATTCTGTGGAATGTGTGTCAGTTAGGGTGTGGAAAGTCCC
CAGGCTCCCCAGGCAGGCAGAAGTATGCAAAGCATGCATCTCAATTAGTCAGCAACCAGGTGTGGAAAGT
CCCCAGGCTCCCCAGCAGGCAGAAGTATGCAAAGCATGCATCTCAATTAGTCAGCAACCATAGTCCCGCC
CCTAACTCCGCCCATCCCGCCCCTAACTCCGCCCAGTTCCGCCCATTCTCCGCCCCATGGCTGACTAATT
TTTTTTATTTATGCAGAGGCCGAGGCCGCCTCTGCCTCTGAGCTATTCCAGAAGTAGTGAGGAGGCTTTT
TTGGAGGCCTAGGCTTTTGCAAAAAGCTCCCGGGAGCTTGTATATCCATTTTCGGATCTGATCAAGAGAC
AGGATGAGGATCGTTTCGCATGATTGAACAAGATGGATTGCACGCAGGTTCTCCGGCCGCTTGGGTGGAG
AGGCTATTCGGCTATGACTGGGCACAACAGACAATCGGCTGCTCTGATGCCGCCGTGTTCCGGCTGTCAG
CGCAGGGGCGCCCGGTTCTTTTTGTCAAGACCGACCTGTCCGGTGCCCTGAATGAACTGCAGGACGAGGC
AGCGCGGCTATCGTGGCTGGCCACGACGGGCGTTCCTTGCGCAGCTGTGCTCGACGTTGTCACTGAAGCG
GGAAGGGACTGGCTGCTATTGGGCGAAGTGCCGGGGCAGGATCTCCTGTCATCTCACCTTGCTCCTGCCG
AGAAAGTATCCATCATGGCTGATGCAATGCGGCGGCTGCATACGCTTGATCCGGCTACCTGCCCATTCGA
CCACCAAGCGAAACATCGCATCGAGCGAGCACGTACTCGGATGGAAGCCGGTCTTGTCGATCAGGATGAT
CTGGACGAAGAGCATCAGGGGCTCGCGCCAGCCGAACTGTTCGCCAGGCTCAAGGCGCGCATGCCCGACG
GCGAGGATCTCGTCGTGACCCATGGCGATGCCTGCTTGCCGAATATCATGGTGGAAAATGGCCGCTTTTC
TGGATTCATCGACTGTGGCCGGCTGGGTGTGGCGGACCGCTATCAGGACATAGCGTTGGCTACCCGTGAT
ATTGCTGAAGAGCTTGGCGGCGAATGGGCTGACCGCTTCCTCGTGCTTTACGGTATCGCCGCTCCCGATT
CGCAGCGCATCGCCTTCTATCGCCTTCTTGACGAGTTCTTCTGAGCGGGACTCTGGGGTTCGAAATGACC
GACCAAGCGACGCCCAACCTGCCATCACGAGATTTCGATTCCACCGCCGCCTTCTATGAAAGGTTGGGCT
TCGGAATCGTTTTCCGGGACGCCGGCTGGATGATCCTCCAGCGCGGGGATCTCATGCTGGAGTTCTTCGC
CCACCCCAACTTGTTTATTGCAGCTTATAATGGTTACAAATAAAGCAATAGCATCACAAATTTCACAAAT
AAAGCATTTTTTTCACTGCATTCTAGTTGTGGTTTGTCCAAACTCATCAATGTATCTTATCATGTCTGTA
TACCGTCGACCTCTAGCTAGAGCTTGGCGTAATCATGGTCATAGCTGTTTCCTGTGTGAAATTGTTATCC
GCTCACAATTCCACACAACATACGAGCCGGAAGCATAAAGTGTAAAGCCTGGGGTGCCTAATGAGTGAGC
TAACTCACATTAATTGCGTTGCGCTCACTGCCCGCTTTCCAGTCGGGAAACCTGTCGTGCCAGCTGCATT
AATGAATCGGCCAACGCGCGGGGAGAGGCGGTTTGCGTATTGGGCGCTCTTCCGCTTCCTCGCTCACTGA
CTCGCTGCGCTCGGTCGTTCGGCTGCGGCGAGCGGTATCAGCTCACTCAAAGGCGGTAATACGGTTATCC
ACAGAATCAGGGGATAACGCAGGAAAGAACATGTGAGCAAAAGGCCAGCAAAAGGCCAGGAACCGTAAAA
AGGCCGCGTTGCTGGCGTTTTTCCATAGGCTCCGCCCCCCTGACGAGCATCACAAAAATCGACGCTCAAG
TCAGAGGTGGCGAAACCCGACAGGACTATAAAGATACCAGGCGTTTCCCCCTGGAAGCTCCCTCGTGCGC
TCTCCTGTTCCGACCCTGCCGCTTACCGGATACCTGTCCGCCTTTCTCCCTTCGGGAAGCGTGGCGCTTT
CTCAATGCTCACGCTGTAGGTATCTCAGTTCGGTGTAGGTCGTTCGCTCCAAGCTGGGCTGTGTGCACGA
ACCCCCCGTTCAGCCCGACCGCTGCGCCTTATCCGGTAACTATCGTCTTGAGTCCAACCCGGTAAGACAC
GACTTATCGCCACTGGCAGCAGCCACTGGTAACAGGATTAGCAGAGCGAGGTATGTAGGCGGTGCTACAG
AGTTCTTGAAGTGGTGGCCTAACTACGGCTACACTAGAAGGACAGTATTTGGTATCTGCGCTCTGCTGAA
GCCAGTTACCTTCGGAAAAAGAGTTGGTAGCTCTTGATCCGGCAAACAAACCACCGCTGGTAGCGGTGGT
TTTTTTGTTTGCAAGCAGCAGATTACGCGCAGAAAAAAAGGATCTCAAGAAGATCCTTTGATCTTTTCTA
CGGGGTCTGACGCTCAGTGGAACGAAAACTCACGTTAAGGGATTTTGGTCATGAGATTATCAAAAAGGAT
CTTCACCTAGATCCTTTTAAATTAAAAATGAAGTTTTAAATCAATCTAAAGTATATATGAGTAAACTTGG
TCTGACAGTTACCAATGCTTAATCAGTGAGGCACCTATCTCAGCGATCTGTCTATTTCGTTCATCCATAG
TTGCCTGACTCCCCGTCGTGTAGATAACTACGATACGGGAGGGCTTACCATCTGGCCCCAGTGCTGCAAT
GATACCGCGAGACCCACGCTCACCGGCTCCAGATTTATCAGCAATAAACCAGCCAGCCGGAAGGGCCGAG
CGCAGAAGTGGTCCTGCAACTTTATCCGCCTCCATCCAGTCTATTAATTGTTGCCGGGAAGCTAGAGTAA
GTAGTTCGCCAGTTAATAGTTTGCGCAACGTTGTTGCCATTGCTACAGGCATCGTGGTGTCACGCTCGTC
GTTTGGTATGGCTTCATTCAGCTCCGGTTCCCAACGATCAAGGCGAGTTACATGATCCCCCATGTTGTGC
AAAAAAGCGGTTAGCTCCTTCGGTCCTCCGATCGTTGTCAGAAGTAAGTTGGCCGCAGTGTTATCACTCA
TGGTTATGGCAGCACTGCATAATTCTCTTACTGTCATGCCATCCGTAAGATGCTTTTCTGTGACTGGTGA
GTACTCAACCAAGTCATTCTGAGAATAGTGTATGCGGCGACCGAGTTGCTCTTGCCCGGCGTCAATACGG
GATAATACCGCGCCACATAGCAGAACTTTAAAAGTGCTCATCATTGGAAAACGTTCTTCGGGGCGAAAAC
TCTCAAGGATCTTACCGCTGTTGAGATCCAGTTCGATGTAACCCACTCGTGCACCCAACTGATCTTCAGC
ATCTTTTACTTTCACCAGCGTTTCTGGGTGAGCAAAAACAGGAAGGCAAAATGCCGCAAAAAAGGGAATA
AGGGCGACACGGAAATGTTGAATACTCATACTCTTCCTTTTTCAATATTATTGAAGCATTTATCAGGGTT
ATTGTCTCATGAGCGGATACATATTTGAATGTATTTAGAAAAATAAACAAATAGGGGTTCCGCGCACATT
TCCCCGAAAAGTGCCACCTGACGTC
