>Addgene plasmid #45381 | pUSE-Src-YF-UniRapR-mCerulean-myc | addgene partial sequence | sequence record 67575 | EGFP-N 5'-CGTCGCCGTCCAGCTCGACCAG-3'
CTACCATTCCTGGTCCGCCTAGGTTCTCCCCGGGCTGGAACTGTGGCTCAGTGGACGTAAAGTAGTCTTC
CAGGAAGGCCTGCAGGTACTCGAAGGTGGGCCGCTCCTCGGGCTCCTTCCGCCAGCACTGGCACATAAGG
TCATGCAGGGACTCGGGGCACTCGGGGGGACAAGGCATCCGGTAGCCCCGCTCCACCTGGTCCAGAACCT
CACGGTTCACCATCCCAGGATAGGGCACTCTTCCCTTAGTGGTGAGCTCGGTCAGCAGAATCCCAAAGGA
CCACACATCCGACTTGATGGTGAACCTGCCGTACAGAGCAGCTTCAGGGGCGGTCCACTTGATGGGGAAT
TTGGCACCTTGCCGGGCTGTGTATTCGTTGTCTTCTATGAGCCGGGCCAACCCAAAGTCGGCCACTTTGC
ACACCAGGTTCTCCCCTACTAGGATATTGGCGGCTCGAAGGTCCCGGTGCACATAGTTCATCCGCTCCAC
ATAGGCCATGCCTGAAGCGATCTGAGCAGACATGTCCACCAGCTGGGGTAGCCGCAAATATTTGCCCGTT
TCCCCCTTGAGAAAGTCCAGCAGACTCCCCTTGTTCATGTACTCTGTCACAATGTAAATGGGTTCTTCCG
ACACCACAGCATACAGCTGCACCAGTTTCTCGTGCCTCAGTTTCTTCATGACTTGGGCCTCCTGCAGGAA
GGCCTCTGGGGACATGGTGCCTGGCTTCAGAGTTTTGATGGCAACCCTCGTGGTTCCGGGACCTTCCAGT
TTTAGAAGCTCCACATCGAAGACGAGAGTGGCATGTGGTGGGATGATGCCTGATCCGGAGCCCCCTGATG
ACCCTGATTTCATGTACTTCCTGCACCACTCTTGGGCCTCCATTAAATCTCGACCATAGGCCTGATTAAA
GGATGTT
