>Addgene plasmid #45381 | pUSE-Src-YF-UniRapR-mCerulean-myc | addgene partial sequence | sequence record 67576 | BGH-rev 5'-TAGAAGGCACAGTCGAGG-3'
AGCTGGTACGAGCTCGGATCCACTAGTCCAGTGTGGTGGAATTCTGCAGATCATGGCAGGCATGGGACAG
TCACTGNTACCAGCCTCCACCTGTCCTTCCAGGCTGCCCCATCCCTGAAGCCCTTCCATGCTCCAAAAGG
GGCATTGCCGAGGCAACGCAGCCCCAGAGAGAGGATGAAGGGAGGCAGGTGCATCGGAGGCAACACCCGG
AAGCCTAGAGGTGACAGTTCTGCGCACACAGTCCCTATAGGTTCTCCCCGGGCTGGTACTGTGGCTCTAG
AGGTGACAGTTCTGCGCACACAGTCCTCACAGGTCCTCCTCGGAGATCAGCTTCTGCTCCCCGCTTCCGG
ACTTGTACAGCTCGTCCATGCCGAGAGTGATCCCGGCGGCGGTCACGAACTCCAGCAGGACCATGTGATC
GCGCTTCTCGTTGGGGTCTTTGCTCAGCTTGGACTGGGTGCTCAGGTAGTGGTTGTCGGGCAGCAGCACG
GGGCCGTCGCCGATGGGGGTGTTCTGCTGGTAGTGGTCGGCGAGCTGCACGCTGCCGTCCTCGATGTTGT
GGCGGATCTTGAAGTTGGCCTTGATGCCGTTCTTCTGCTTGTCGGCGGTGATATAGACGTTGTCGCTGAT
GGCGTTGTACTCCAGCTTGTGCCCCAGGATGTTGCCGTCCTCCTTGAAGTCGATGCCCTTCAGCTCGATG
CGGTTCACCAGGGTGTCGCCCTCGAACTTCACCTCGGCGCGGGTCTTGTAGTTGCCGTCGTCCTTGAAGA
AGATGGTGCGCTCCTGG
