>Addgene plasmid #45381 | pUSE-Src-YF-UniRapR-mCerulean-myc | addgene partial sequence | sequence record 67577 | mSrc-F 5'-ACCGTATGTCCCACATCCAA-3'
GGAGCGTGGGAGATCCCCCGGGAGTCCCTGCGGCTGGAGGTCAAGCTGGGCCAGGGTTGCTTCGGAGAGG
TGTGGATGGGGACCTGGAACGGACCAGGTACCTGCGTGGTGCACTACACCGGGATGCTTGAAGATGGAAA
GAAATTTGATTCCTCCCGGGACAGAAACAAGCCCTTTAAGTTTATGCTAGGCAAGCAGGAGGTGATCCGA
GGCTGGGAAGAAGGGGTTGCCCAGATGAGTGTGGGTCAGAGAGCCAAACTGACTATATCTCCAGATTATG
CCTATGGTGCCACTGGGCACGGTTCGGGCTCCGGATCAGGCGTCAAGGACCTCCTCCAAGCCTGGGACCT
CTATTATCATGTGTTCCGACGAATCTCAGGTCCTCCAGGACCTGGATCAGGTCTCTGGCATGAGATGTGG
CATGAAGGCCTGGAAGAGGCATCTCGTTTGTACTTTGGGGAAAGGAACGTGAAAGGCATGTTTGAGGTGC
TGGAGCCCTTGCATGCTATGATGGAACGGGGCCCCCAGACTCTGAAGGAAACATCCTTTAATCAGGCCTA
TGGTCGAGATTTAATGGAGGCCCAAGAGTGGTGCAGGAAGTACATGAAATCAGGGTCATCAGGGGGCTCC
GGATCAGGCATCATCCCACCACATGCCACTCTCGTCTTCGATGTGGAGCTTCTAAAACTGGAAGGTCCCG
GAACCACGAGGGTTGCCATCAAAACTCTGAAGCCAGGCACCATGTCCCCAGAGGCCTTCCTGCAGGAGGC
CCAAGTCATGAAGAAACTGAGGCACGAGAAACTGGTGC
