>Addgene plasmid #45381 | pUSE-Src-YF-UniRapR-mCerulean-myc | addgene partial sequence | sequence record 67579 | CMV-F 5'-CGCAAATGGGCGGTAGGCGTG-3'
TAGCAGAGCTCTCTGGCTACTAGAGAACCCACTGCTTACTGGCTTATCGAAATTAATACGACTCACTATA
GGGAGACCCAAGCTGGCTAGCGTTTAAACGGGCCCTCTAGACTCGAGCGGCCGCCACTGTGCTGGATCAT
GGGCAGCAACAAGAGCAAGCCCAAGGACGCCAGCCAGCGGCGCCGCAGCCTGGAGCCCTCGGAAAACGTG
CACGGGGCAGGGGGCGCCTTCCCGGCCTCACAGACACCGAGCAAGCCCGCCTCCGCCGACGGCCACCGCG
GGCCCAGCGCCGCCTTCGTGCCGCCCGCGGCCGAGCCCAAGCTCTTCGGAGGCTTCAACTCCTCGGACAC
CGTCACCTCCCCGCAGAGGGCGGGGCCTCTGGCAGGTGGGGTGACCACCTTTGTGGCCCTCTATGACTAT
GAGTCACGGACAGAGACTGACCTGTCCTTCAAGAAAGGGGAGCGGCTGCAGATTGTTAACAACACGGAGG
GAGACTGGTGGCTGGCACACTCGCTGAGCACGGGACAGACCGGTTACATCCCCAGCAACTATGTGGCGCC
CTCCGACTCCATCCAGGCTGAGGAGTGGTACTTTGGCAAGATCACTAGACGGGAATCAGAGCGGCTGCTG
CTCAACGCCGAGAACCCGAGAGGGACCTTCCTCGTGAGGGAGAGTGAGACCACAAAAGGTGCCTACTGCC
TCTCTGTATCCGACTTCGACAATGCCAAGGGCCTAAATGTGAAACACTACAAGATCCGCAAGCTGGACAG
CGGCGGTTTCTACATCACCTCCCGCACCCAGTTCAAC
